Addgene plasmid #129974: pRDAX-434 C-Tag Venus210[1] L20 FKBP EBPF2
Purpose: PPI (BiFC/TriFC) assay vector
Depositing lab: Gary Lewin. Depositing organization: Max-Delbrueck-Centrum fuer Molekulare Medizin (MDC).
Backbone
  Vector backbone: custom built
  Vector type: Mammalian Expression
Growth in bacteria
  Bacterial resistance: Ampicillin, 100 μg/mL
  Growth temperature: 37°C
  Growth strain: DH5alpha
  Copy number: High Copy
Gene/Insert
  Gene/Insert name: FKBP
  Species: M. musculus (mouse)
  Cloning method: Restriction Enzyme; 5′ cloning site unknown (unknown if destroyed); 3′ cloning site unknown (unknown if destroyed)
Terms and licenses: Academic/Nonprofit Terms; Industry Terms: Not Available to Industry
How to cite: pRDAX-434 C-Tag Venus210[1] L20 FKBP EBPF2 was a gift from Gary Lewin (Addgene plasmid # 129974 ; http://n2t.net/addgene:129974 ; RRID:Addgene_129974)
