[The description below was written by a language model from this plasmid's Addgene catalogue record and pLannotate feature annotations shown in this document.]
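Description:
pRDAX-434 C-Tag Venus210[1] L20 FKBP EBPF2 is a custom-built mammalian expression plasmid of about 6.9 kb, designed for protein–protein interaction assays based on bimolecular or trimolecular fluorescence complementation (BiFC/TriFC). It is propagated in E. coli as a high-copy plasmid through a ColE1/pUC-type origin and is selected with ampicillin via the β-lactamase gene and its own promoter. No mammalian selection marker is annotated.

The expression unit is driven by the human CMV immediate-early enhancer and promoter, followed by a chimeric β-globin/immunoglobulin intron that promotes efficient processing of the transcript. The first open reading frame encodes FKBP (FKBP12). The catalogue lists it as mouse, whereas the automated annotation matched it to the human FKBP1A entry, which may simply reflect the close similarity of these orthologues. After a short gap consistent with the "L20" linker in the name, FKBP is followed by a Venus fragment, so the split reporter is a C-terminal tag. The name suggests the N-terminal portion of Venus split at position 210. This fragment should be non-fluorescent on its own and yield yellow signal only when an interacting partner brings the complementary piece close.

Downstream, an EMCV IRES directs translation of EBFP2 from the same mRNA, giving a blue marker of transfection and expression level that does not depend on complementation. A second chimeric intron, a WPRE and the bGH polyadenylation signal complete the transcript. A β-globin remnant with a rabbit β-globin poly(A) signal and a T3 promoter also lie in the backbone. FKBP is commonly used in rapamycin-induced dimerisation, so this construct may serve as a control partner, though the record does not say so.
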