Features (pLannotate 1.2.2; 17 found; start..end, strand, type, name):
    154..531     +  enhancer       CMV enhancer: human cytomegalovirus immediate early enhancer
    533..732     +  promoter       CMV promoter: human cytomegalovirus (CMV) immediate early promoter
    871..1003    +  intron         chimeric intron: chimera between introns from human β-globin and immunoglobulin heavy chain genes
   1024..1347    +  CDS            FKBP1A: FKB1A_HUMAN - Also known as FKBP1, FKBP12. Experimental evidence at protein level: Swiss-Prot protein existence level 1. Keeps in an inactive conformation TGFBR1, the TGF-beta type I serine/threonine kinase receptor, preventing TGF-beta receptor activation in absence of ligand. Recruits SMAD7 to ACVR1B which prevents the association of SMAD2 and SMAD3 with the activin receptor complex, thereby blocking the activin signal. May modulate the RYR1 calcium channel activity. PPIases accelerate the folding of proteins. It catalyzes the cis-trans isomerization of proline imidic peptide bonds in oligop
   1408..2034    +  CDS            mVenus (fragment): mVenus is a basic (constitutively fluorescent) yellow fluorescent protein published in 2006, derived from Aequorea victoria. It is reported to be a rapidly-maturing monomer with moderate acid sensitivity.
   2051..2637    +  misc_feature   IRES2: internal ribosome entry site (IRES) of the encephalomyocarditis virus (EMCV)
   2638..3357    +  CDS            EBFP2: enhanced blue variant of GFP (Ai et al., 2007) mammalian codon-optimized
   3403..3535    +  intron         chimeric intron: chimera between introns from human β-globin and immunoglobulin heavy chain genes
   3544..4132    +  misc_feature   WPRE: woodchuck hepatitis virus posttranscriptional regulatory element
   4136..4152    +  misc_feature   MCS (fragment): pUC18/19 multiple cloning site
   4165..4276    +  polyA_signal   bGH poly(A) signal: bovine growth hormone polyadenylation signal
   4372..4390    -  promoter       T3 promoter: promoter for bacteriophage T3 RNA polymerase
   4449..4523    +  CDS            HBB (fragment): HBB_PONPY - Experimental evidence at transcript level: Swiss-Prot protein existence level 2. Involved in oxygen transport from the lung to the various peripheral tissues. From Pongo pygmaeus (Bornean orangutan).
   4594..4649    +  polyA_signal   β-globin poly(A) signal: rabbit β-globin polyadenylation signal (Gil and Proudfoot, 1987)
   5028..5616    -  rep_origin     ori: high-copy-number ColE1/pMB1/pBR322/pUC origin of replication
   5787..6647    -  CDS            AmpR: β-lactamase; bla; confers resistance to ampicillin, carbenicillin, and related antibiotics
   6648..6752    -  promoter       AmpR promoter: bla
>Addgene plasmid #129974 | pRDAX-434 C-Tag Venus210[1] L20 FKBP EBPF2 | depositor full sequence | sequence record 249352 | Full Sequence
CCTGCCTCCAGGCCTCAATATTGGCCATTAGCCATATTATTCATTGGTTATATAGCATAAATCAATATTG
GCTATTGGCCATTGCATACGTTGTATCTATATCATAATATGTACATTTATATTGGCTCATGTCCAATATG
ACCGCCATGTTGGCATTGATTATTGACTAGTTATTAATAGTAATCAATTACGGGGTCATTAGTTCATAGC
CCATATATGGAGTTCCGCGTTACATAACTTACGGTAAATGGCCCGCCTGGCTGACCGCCCAACGACCCCC
GCCCATTGACGTCAATAATGACGTATGTTCCCATAGTAACGCCAATAGGGACTTTCCATTGACGTCAATG
GGTGGAGTATTTACGGTAAACTGCCCACTTGGCAGTACATCAAGTGTATCATATGCCAAGTCCGCCCCCT
ATTGACGTCAATGACGGTAAATGGCCCGCCTGGCATTATGCCCAGTACATGACCTTACGGGACTTTCCTA
CTTGGCAGTACATCTACGTATTAGTCATCGCTATTACCATGGTGATGCGGTTTTGGCAGTACACCAATGG
GCGTGGATAGCGGTTTGACTCACGGGGATTTCCAAGTCTCCACCCCATTGACGTCAATGGGAGTTTGTTT
TGGCACCAAAATCAACGGGACTTTCCAAAATGTCGTAATAACCCCGCCCCGTTGACGCAAATGGGCGGTA
GGCGTGTACGGTGGGAGGTCTATATAAGCAGAGCTCGTTTAGTGAACCGTCAGATCACTAGAAGCTTTAT
TGCGGTAGTTTATCACAGTTAAATTGCTAACGCAGTCAGTGCTTCTGACACAACAGTCTCGAACTTAAGC
TGCAGAAGTTGGTCGTGAGGCACTGGGCAGGTAAGTATCAAGGTTACAAGACAGGTTTAAGGAGACCAAT
AGAAACTGGGCTTGTCGAGACAGAGAAGACTCTTGCGTTTCTGATAGGCACCTATTGGTCTTACTGACAT
CCACTTTGCCTTTCTCTCCACAGGTGTCCACTCCCAGGCCACCATGGGAGTGCAGGTGGAAACCATCTCC
CCAGGAGACGGGCGCACCTTCCCCAAGCGCGGCCAGACCTGCGTGGTGCACTACACCGGGATGCTTGAAG
ATGGAAAGAAATTTGATTCCTCCCGGGACAGAAACAAGCCCTTTAAGTTTATGCTAGGCAAGCAGGAGGT
GATCCGAGGCTGGGAAGAAGGGGTTGCCCAGATGAGTGTGGGTCAGAGAGCCAAACTGACTATATCTCCA
GATTATGCCTATGGTGCCACTGGGCACCCAGGCATCATCCCACCACATGCCACTCTCGTCTTCGATGTGG
AGCTTCTAAAACTGGAAGGGAGTCCTGGCGGTGGATCCGGAGGCTCTGGGAGCTCTGCCAGCGGTGGCAG
CACCAGTGTGTCAAAGGGAGAAGAGTTGTTTACCGGTGTTGTTCCCATACTGGTGGAACTGGATGGTGAC
GTCAATGGACACAAGTTTAGCGTTTCTGGCGAAGGAGAAGGCGATGCTACCTATGGCAAACTGACCCTCA
AACTGATCTGTACGACTGGAAAGTTGCCTGTACCTTGGCCAACACTGGTCACAACCTTGGGCTATGGGCT
GCAATGCTTTGCCCGTTATCCTGATCACATGAAGCAACATGACTTCTTTAAGTCTGCTATGCCAGAGGGA
TATGTGCAGGAACGGACTATCTTCTTCAAGGACGACGGCAACTACAAGACGAGAGCTGAGGTGAAATTTG
AGGGTGACACACTGGTGAATCGCATAGAGCTGAAAGGCATCGACTTCAAAGAAGATGGGAATATTCTCGG
GCATAAACTCGAGTACAACTACAATTCCCACAACGTGTACATCACTGCCGATAAGCAGAAGAATGGGATT
AAGGCGAACTTCAAGATCCGACACAACATCGAGGATGGTGGGGTCCAGCTTGCCGACCATTATCAGCAGA
ACACACCCATTGGGGATGGACCAGTCCTGTTGCCGGATAACCACTACCTCAGTTACCAGAGCAAACTGTC
CAAATAAGAATTCAGATCCGCCCCTCTCCCTCCCCCCCCCCTAACGTTACTGGCCGAAGCCGCTTGGAAT
AAGGCCGGTGTGCGTTTGTCTATATGTTATTTTCCACCATATTGCCGTCTTTTGGCAATGTGAGGGCCCG
GAAACCTGGCCCTGTCTTCTTGACGAGCATTCCTAGGGGTCTTTCCCCTCTCGCCAAAGGAATGCAAGGT
CTGTTGAATGTCGTGAAGGAAGCAGTTCCTCTGGTAGCTTCTTGAAGACAAACAACGTCTGTAGCGACCC
TTTGCAGGCAGCGGAACCCCCCACCTGGCGACAGGTGCCTCTGCGGCCAAAAGCCACGTGTATAAGATAC
ACCTGCAAAGGCGGCACAACCCCAGTGCCACGTTGTGAGTTGGATAGTTGTGGAAAGAGTCAAATGGCTC
TCCTCAAGCGTATTCAACAAGGGGCTGAAGGATGCCCAGAAGGTACCCCATTGTATGGGATCTGATCTGG
GGCCTCGGTACACATGCTTTACATGTGTTTAGTCGAGGTTAAAAAAACGTCTAGGCCCCCCGAACCACGG
GGACGTGGTTTTCCTTTGAAAAACACGATGATAATATGGCCACAACCATGGTGAGCAAGGGCGAGGAGCT
GTTCACCGGGGTGGTGCCCATCCTGGTCGAGCTGGACGGCGACGTAAACGGCCACAAGTTCAGCGTGAGG
GGCGAGGGCGAGGGCGATGCCACCAACGGCAAGCTGACCCTGAAGTTCATCTGCACCACCGGCAAGCTGC
CCGTGCCCTGGCCCACCCTCGTGACCACCCTGAGCCACGGCGTGCAGTGCTTCGCCCGCTACCCCGACCA
CATGAAGCAGCACGACTTCTTCAAGTCCGCCATGCCCGAAGGCTACGTCCAGGAGCGCACCATCTTCTTC
AAGGACGACGGCACCTACAAGACCCGCGCCGAGGTGAAGTTCGAGGGCGACACCCTGGTGAACCGCATCG
AGCTGAAGGGCGTCGACTTCAAGGAGGACGGCAACATCCTGGGGCACAAGCTGGAGTACAACTTCAACAG
CCACAACATCTATATCATGGCCGTCAAGCAGAAGAACGGCATCAAGGTGAACTTCAAGATCCGCCACAAC
GTGGAGGACGGCAGCGTGCAGCTCGCCGACCACTACCAGCAGAACACCCCCATCGGCGACGGCCCCGTGC
TGCTGCCCGACAGCCACTACCTGAGCACCCAGTCCGTGCTGAGCAAAGACCCCAACGAGAAGCGCGATCA
CATGGTCCTGCTGGAGTTCCGCACCGCCGCCGGGATCACTCTCGGCATGGACGAGCTGTACAAGTAAACC
GGTGCTCGAGGTACCGATGAATAGCTAAGGTCGAGGCCGCAGGTAAGTATCAAGGTTACAAGACAGGTTT
AAGGAGACCAATAGAAACTGGGCTTGTCGAGACAGAGAAGACTCTTGCGTTTCTGATAGGCACCTATTGG
TCTTACTGACATCCACTTTGCCTTTCTCTCCACAGGTGTCGACAATCAACCTCTGGATTACAAAATTTGT
GAAAGATTGACTGGTATTCTTAACTATGTTGCTCCTTTTACGCTATGTGGATACGCTGCTTTAATGCCTT
TGTATCATGCTATTGCTTCCCGTATGGCTTTCATTTTCTCCTCCTTGTATAAATCCTGGTTGCTGTCTCT
TTATGAGGAGTTGTGGCCCGTTGTCAGGCAACGTGGCGTGGTGTGCACTGTGTTTGCTGACGCAACCCCC
ACTGGTTGGGGCATTGCCACCACCTGTCAGCTCCTTTCCGGGACTTTCGCTTTCCCCCTCCCTATTGCCA
CGGCGGAACTCATCGCCGCCTGCCTTGCCCGCTGCTGGACAGGGGCTCGGCTGTTGGGCACTGACAATTC
CGTGGTGTTGTCGGGGAAGCTGACGTCCTTTCCATGGCTGCTCGCCTGTGTTGCCACCTGGATTCTGCGC
GGGACGTCCTTCTGCTACGTCCCTTCGGCCCTCAATCCAGCGGACCTTCCTTCCCGCGGCCTGCTGCCGG
CTCTGCGGCCTCTTCCGCGTCTTCGCCTTCGCCCTCAGACGAGTCGGATCTCCCTTTGGGCCGCCTCCCC
GCCTGGAATTCGAGCTCGGTACGATCAGCCTCGACTGTGCCTTCTAGTTGCCAGCCATCTGTTGTTTGCC
CCTCCCCCGTGCCTTCCTTGACCCTGGAAGGTGCCACTCCCACTGTCCTTTCCTAATAAAATGAGGAAAT
TGCATCGCATTGTCTGAGTAGGTGTCATTCTATTCTGGGGGGTGGGGTGGGGCAGGACAGCAAGGGGGAG
GATTGGGAAGACAATAGCCCAGCTTTTGTTCCCTTTAGTGAGGGTTAATTGCGCGCTTGGCGTAATCATG
GTCATAGCTGTTTCCTGTGTGAAATTGTTATCCGCTAATTCACTCCTCAGGTGCAGGCTGCCTATCAGAA
GGTGGTGGCTGGTGTGGCCAATGCCCTGGCTCACAAATACCACTGAGATCTTTTTCCCTCTGCCAAAAAT
TATGGGGACATCATGAAGCCCCTTGAGCATCTGACTTCTGGCTAATAAAGGAAATTTATTTTCATTGCAA
TAGTGTGTTGGAATTTTTTGTGTCTCTCACTCGGAAGGACATATGGGAGGGCAAATCATTTAAAACATCA
GAATGAGTATTTGGTTTAGAGTTTGGCAACATATGCCCATATGCTGGCTGCCATGAACAAAGGTTGGCTA
TAAAGAGGTCATCAGTATATGAAACAGCCCCCTGCTGTCCATTCCTTATTCCATAGAAAAGCCTTGACTT
GAGGTTAGATTTTTTTTATATTTTGTTTTGTGTTATTTTTTTCTTTAACATCCCTAAAATTTTCCTTACA
TGTTTTACTAGCCAGATTTTTCCTCCTCTCCTGACTACTCCCAGTCATAGCTGTCCCTCTTCTCTTATGG
AGATCGGCCGGCCGCCGGCGTCGACGCGCGCGGCCGCGGCGCGCCGTTGCTGGCGTTTTTCCATAGGCTC
CGCCCCCCTGACGAGCATCACAAAAATCGACGCTCAAGTCAGAGGTGGCGAAACCCGACAGGACTATAAA
GATACCAGGCGTTTCCCCCTGGAAGCTCCCTCGTGCGCTCTCCTGTTCCGACCCTGCCGCTTACCGGATA
CCTGTCCGCCTTTCTCCCTTCGGGAAGCGTGGCGCTTTCTCATAGCTCACGCTGTAGGTATCTCAGTTCG
GTGTAGGTCGTTCGCTCCAAGCTGGGCTGTGTGCACGAACCCCCCGTTCAGCCCGACCGCTGCGCCTTAT
CCGGTAACTATCGTCTTGAGTCCAACCCGGTAAGACACGACTTATCGCCACTGGCAGCAGCCACTGGTAA
CAGGATTAGCAGAGCGAGGTATGTAGGCGGTGCTACAGAGTTCTTGAAGTGGTGGCCTAACTACGGCTAC
ACTAGAAGAACAGTATTTGGTATCTGCGCTCTGCTGAAGCCAGTTACCTTCGGAAAAAGAGTTGGTAGCT
CTTGATCCGGCAAACAAACCACCGCTGGTAGCGGTGGTTTTTTTGTTTGCAAGCAGCAGATTACGCGCAG
AAAAAAAGGATCTCAAGAAGATCCTTTGATCTTTTCTACGGGGTCTGACGCTCAGTGGAACGAAAACTCA
CGTTAAGGGATTTTGGTCATGAGATTATCAAAAAGGATCTTCACCTAGATCCTTTTAAATTAAAAATGAA
GTTTTAAATCAATCTAAAGTATATATGAGTAAACTTGGTCTGACAGTTACCAATGCTTAATCAGTGAGGC
ACCTATCTCAGCGATCTGTCTATTTCGTTCATCCATAGTTGCCTGACTCCCCGTCGTGTAGATAACTACG
ATACGGGAGGGCTTACCATCTGGCCCCAGTGCTGCAATGATACCGCGAGACCCACGCTCACCGGCTCCAG
ATTTATCAGCAATAAACCAGCCAGCCGGAAGGGCCGAGCGCAGAAGTGGTCCTGCAACTTTATCCGCCTC
CATCCAGTCTATTAATTGTTGCCGGGAAGCTAGAGTAAGTAGTTCGCCAGTTAATAGTTTGCGCAACGTT
GTTGCCATTGCTACAGGCATCGTGGTGTCACGCTCGTCGTTTGGTATGGCTTCATTCAGCTCCGGTTCCC
AACGATCAAGGCGAGTTACATGATCCCCCATGTTGTGCAAAAAAGCGGTTAGCTCCTTCGGTCCTCCGAT
CGTTGTCAGAAGTAAGTTGGCCGCAGTGTTATCACTCATGGTTATGGCAGCACTGCATAATTCTCTTACT
GTCATGCCATCCGTAAGATGCTTTTCTGTGACTGGTGAGTACTCAACCAAGTCATTCTGAGAATAGTGTA
TGCGGCGACCGAGTTGCTCTTGCCCGGCGTCAATACGGGATAATACCGCGCCACATAGCAGAACTTTAAA
AGTGCTCATCATTGGAAAACGTTCTTCGGGGCGAAAACTCTCAAGGATCTTACCGCTGTTGAGATCCAGT
TCGATGTAACCCACTCGTGCACCCAACTGATCTTCAGCATCTTTTACTTTCACCAGCGTTTCTGGGTGAG
CAAAAACAGGAAGGCAAAATGCCGCAAAAAAGGGAATAAGGGCGACACGGAAATGTTGAATACTCATACT
CTTCCTTTTTCAATATTATTGAAGCATTTATCAGGGTTATTGTCTCATGAGCGGATACATATTTGAATGT
ATTTAGAAAAATAAACAAATAGGGGTTCCGCGCACATTTCCCCGAAAAGTGCCACCTGACGTCTAAGAAA
CCATTATTATCATGACATTAACCTATAAAAATAGGCGTATCACGAGGCCCTTTCGTCTACGCGCGCGCCG
GCGGCGCGCCGTCGACGGCCGGCCGCGGCCGCG
